>Addgene plasmid #186256 | pET3a-FruK | addgene full sequence | sequence record 366887 | Addgene NGS Result
TTCTTGAAGACGAAAGGGCCTCGTGATACGCCTATTTTTATAGGTTAATGTCATGATAATAATGGTTTCT
TAGACGTCAGGTGGCACTTTTCGGGGAAATGTGCGCGGAACCCCTATTTGTTTATTTTTCTAAATACATT
CAAATATGTATCCGCTCATGAGACAATAACCCTGATAAATGCTTCAATAATATTGAAAAAGGAAGAGTAT
GAGTATTCAACATTTCCGTGTCGCCCTTATTCCCTTTTTTGCGGCATTTTGCCTTCCTGTTTTTGCTCAC
CCAGAAACGCTGGTGAAAGTAAAAGATGCTGAAGATCAGTTGGGTGCACGAGTGGGTTACATCGAACTGG
ATCTCAACAGCGGTAAGATCCTTGAGAGTTTTCGCCCCGAAGAACGTTTTCCAATGATGAGCACTTTTAA
AGTTCTGCTATGTGGCGCGGTATTATCCCGTGTTGACGCCGGGCAAGAGCAACTCGGTCGCCGCATACAC
TATTCTCAGAATGACTTGGTTGAGTACTCACCAGTCACAGAAAAGCATCTTACGGATGGCATGACAGTAA
GAGAATTATGCAGTGCTGCCATAACCATGAGTGATAACACTGCGGCCAACTTACTTCTGACAACGATCGG
AGGACCGAAGGAGCTAACCGCTTTTTTGCACAACATGGGGGATCATGTAACTCGCCTTGATCGTTGGGAA
CCGGAGCTGAATGAAGCCATACCAAACGACGAGCGTGACACCACGATGCCTGCAGCAATGGCAACAACGT
TGCGCAAACTATTAACTGGCGAACTACTTACTCTAGCTTCCCGGCAACAATTAATAGACTGGATGGAGGC
GGATAAAGTTGCAGGACCACTTCTGCGCTCGGCCCTTCCGGCTGGCTGGTTTATTGCTGATAAATCTGGA
GCCGGTGAGCGTGGGTCTCGCGGTATCATTGCAGCACTGGGGCCAGATGGTAAGCCCTCCCGTATCGTAG
TTATCTACACGACGGGGAGTCAGGCAACTATGGATGAACGAAATAGACAGATCGCTGAGATAGGTGCCTC
ACTGATTAAGCATTGGTAACTGTCAGACCAAGTTTACTCATATATACTTTAGATTGATTTAAAACTTCAT
TTTTAATTTAAAAGGATCTAGGTGAAGATCCTTTTTGATAATCTCATGACCAAAATCCCTTAACGTGAGT
TTTCGTTCCACTGAGCGTCAGACCCCGTAGAAAAGATCAAAGGATCTTCTTGAGATCCTTTTTTTCTGCG
CGTAATCTGCTGCTTGCAAACAAAAAAACCACCGCTACCAGCGGTGGTTTGTTTGCCGGATCAAGAGCTA
CCAACTCTTTTTCCGAAGGTAACTGGCTTCAGCAGAGCGCAGATACCAAATACTGTCCTTCTAGTGTAGC
CGTAGTTAGGCCACCACTTCAAGAACTCTGTAGCACCGCCTACATACCTCGCTCTGCTAATCCTGTTACC
AGTGGCTGCTGCCAGTGGCGATAAGTCGTGTCTTACCGGGTTGGACTCAAGACGATAGTTACCGGATAAG
GCGCAGCGGTCGGGCTGAACGGGGGGTTCGTGCACACAGCCCAGCTTGGAGCGAACGACCTACACCGAAC
TGAGATACCTACAGCGTGAGCTATGAGAAAGCGCCACGCTTCCCGAAGGGAGAAAGGCGGACAGGTATCC
GGTAAGCGGCAGGGTCGGAACAGGAGAGCGCACGAGGGAGCTTCCAGGGGGAAACGCCTGGTATCTTTAT
AGTCCTGTCGGGTTTCGCCACCTCTGACTTGAGCGTCGATTTTTGTGATGCTCGTCAGGGGGGCGGAGCC
TATGGAAAAACGCCAGCAACGCGGCCTTTTTACGGTTCCTGGCCTTTTGCTGGCCTTTTGCTCACATGTT
CTTTCCTGCGTTATCCCCTGATTCTGTGGATAACCGTATTACCGCCTTTGAGTGAGCTGATACCGCTCGC
CGCAGCCGAACGACCGAGCGCAGCGAGTCAGTGAGCGAGGAAGCGGAAGAGCGCCTGATGCGGTATTTTC
TCCTTACGCATCTGTGCGGTATTTCACACCGCAATGGTGCACTCTCAGTACAATCTGCTCTGATGCCGCA
TAGTTAAGCCAGTATACACTCCGCTATCGCTACGTGACTGGGTCATGGCTGCGCCCCGACACCCGCCAAC
ACCCGCTGACGCGCCCTGACGGGCTTGTCTGCTCCCGGCATCCGCTTACAGACAAGCTGTGACCGTCTCC
GGGAGCTGCATGTGTCAGAGGTTTTCACCGTCATCACCGAAACGCGCGAGGCAGCTGCGGTAAAGCTCAT
CAGCGTGGTCGTGAAGCGATTCACAGATGTCTGCCTGTTCATCCGCGTCCAGCTCGTTGAGTTTCTCCAG
AAGCGTTAATGTCTGGCTTCTGATAAAGCGGGCCATGTTAAGGGCGGTTTTTTCCTGTTTGGTCACTGAT
GCCTCCGTGTAAGGGGGATTTCTGTTCATGGGGGTAATGATACCGATGAAACGAGAGAGGATGCTCACGA
TACGGGTTACTGATGATGAACATGCCCGGTTACTGGAACGTTGTGAGGGTAAACAACTGGCGGTATGGAT
GCGGCGGGACCAGAGAAAAATCACTCAGGGTCAATGCCAGCGCTTCGTTAATACAGATGTAGGTGTTCCA
CAGGGTAGCCAGCAGCATCCTGCGATGCAGATCCGGAACATAATGGTGCAGGGCGCTGACTTCCGCGTTT
CCAGACTTTACGAAACACGGAAACCGAAGACCATTCATGTTGTTGCTCAGGTCGCAGACGTTTTGCAGCA
GCAGTCGCTTCACGTTCGCTCGCGTATCGGTGATTCATTCTGCTAACCAGTAAGGCAACCCCGCCAGCCT
AGCCGGGTCCTCAACGACAGGAGCACGATCATGCGCACCCGTGGCCAGGACCCAACGCTGCCCGAGATGC
GCCGCGTGCGGCTGCTGGAGATGGCGGACGCGATGGATATGTTCTGCCAAGGGTTGGTTTGCGCATTCAC
AGTTCTCCGCAAGAATTGATTGGCTCCAATTCTTGGAGTGGTGAATCCGTTAGCGAGGTGCCGCCGGCTT
CCATTCAGGTCGAGGTGGCCCGGCTCCATGCACCGCGACGCAACGCGGGGAGGCAGACAAGGTATAGGGC
GGCGCCTACAATCCATGCCAACCCGTTCCATGTGCTCGCCGAGGCGGCATAAATCGCCGTGACGATCAGC
GGTCCAATGATCGAAGTTAGGCTGGTAAGAGCCGCGAGCGATCCTTGAAGCTGTCCCTGATGGTCGTCAT
CTACCTGCCTGGACAGCATGGCCTGCAACGCGGGCATCCCGATGCCGCCGGAAGCGAGAAGAATCATAAT
GGGGAAGGCCATCCAGCCTCGCGTCGCGAACGCCAGCAAGACGTAGCCCAGCGCGTCGGCCGCCATGCCG
GCGATAATGGCCTGCTTCTCGCCGAAACGTTTGGTGGCGGGACCAGTGACGAAGGCTTGAGCGAGGGCGT
GCAAGATTCCGAATACCGCAAGCGACAGGCCGATCATCGTCGCGCTCCAGCGAAAGCGGTCCTCGCCGAA
AATGACCCAGAGCGCTGCCGGCACCTGTCCTACGAGTTGCATGATAAAGAAGACAGTCATAAGTGCGGCG
ACGATAGTCATGCCCCGCGCCCACCGGAAGGAGCTGACTGGGTTGAAGGCTCTCAAGGGCATCGGTCGAC
GCTCTCCCTTATGCGACTCCTGCATTAGGAAGCAGCCCAGTAGTAGGTTGAGGCCGTTGAGCACCGCCGC
CGCAAGGAATGGTGCATGCAAGGAGATGGCGCCCAACAGTCCCCCGGCCACGGGGCCTGCCACCATACCC
ACGCCGAAACAAGCGCTCATGAGCCCGAAGTGGCGAGCCCGATCTTCCCCATCGGTGATGTCGGCGATAT
AGGCGCCAGCAACCGCACCTGTGGCGCCGGTGATGCCGGCCACGATGCGTCCGGCGTAGAGGATCGAGAT
CTCGATCCCGCGAAATTAATACGACTCACTATAGGGAGACCACAACGGTTTCCCTCTAGAAATAATTTTG
TTTAACTTTAAGAAGGAGATATACATATGAGCAGACGTGTTGCTACTATCACCCTTAATCCGGCTTATGA
CCTTGTTGGTTTCTGCCCGGAAATTGAACGCGGCGAAGTGAACCTGGTGAAAACCACCGGTCTGCATGCG
GCGGGTAAAGGCATCAACGTGGCCAAAGTATTAAAAGACCTGGGAATTGATGTCACCGTTGGCGGCTTCC
TGGGTAAAGACAATCAGGATGGTTTTCAGCAACTGTTCAGCGAGCTGGGCATTGCCAACCGTTTCCAGGT
TGTACAGGGGCGCACCCGAATTAACGTTAAGCTGACGGAAAAAGACGGCGAAGTGACCGACTTCAACTTC
TCGGGTTTTGAAGTCACCCCCGCCGACTGGGAACGCTTTGTGACTGATTCTCTGAGCTGGCTCGGTCAGT
TCGATATGGTCTGTGTCAGCGGAAGCTTACCGTCAGGCGTCAGCCCGGAAGCGTTCACCGACTGGATGAC
TCGCCTGCGTAGTCAGTGTCCTTGCATTATCTTTGATAGTAGCCGTGAAGCGTTAGTAGCAGGTTTGAAA
GCGGCACCGTGGCTGGTGAAACCTAACCGCCGCGAGCTGGAAATCTGGGCAGGCCGTAAACTGCCTGAAA
TGAAAGATGTGATTGAAGCTGCACATGCGCTACGTGAACAAGGCATCGCGCATGTTGTTATTTCACTGGG
TGCCGAAGGCGCGCTTTGGGTTAATGCCTCCGGCGAATGGATCGCCAAACCACCGTCAGTCGATGTCGTA
AGCACCGTTGGCGCAGGGGATTCTATGGTTGGTGGCCTGATTTATGGCTTGCTGATGCGTGAATCCAGTG
AACACACACTGCGTCTGGCGACAGCTGTTGCAGCCCTGGCGGTAAGTCAAAGCAATGTGGGTATTACCGA
TCGTCCGCAGTTGGCCGCAATGATGGCGCGCGTCGACTTACAACCTTTTAACTGACGGATCCGGCTGCTA
ACAAAGCCCGAAAGGAAGCTGAGTTGGCTGCTGCCACCGCTGAGCAATAACTAGCATAACCCCTTGGGGC
CTCTAAACGGGTCTTGAGGGGTTTTTTGCTGAAAGGAGGAACTATATCCGGATATCCACAGGACGGGTGT
GGTCGCCATGATCGCGTAGTCGATAGTGGCTCCAAGTAGCGAAGCGAGCAGGACTGGGCGGCGGCCAAAG
CGGTCGGACAGTGCTCCGAGAACGGGTGCGCATAGAAATTGCATCAACGCATATAGCGCTAGCAGCACGC
CATAGTGACTGGCGATGCTGTCGGAATGGACGATATCCCGCAAGAGGCCCGGCAGTACCGGCATAACCAA
GCCTATGCCTACAGCATCCAGGGTGACGGTGCCGAGGATGACGATGAGCGCATTGTTAGATTTCATACAC
GGTGCCTGACTGCGTTAGCAATTTAACTGTGATAAACTACCGCATTAAAGCTTATCGATGATAAGCTGTC
AAACATGAGAA
Features (pLannotate 1.2.2; 14 found; start..end, strand, type, name):
    104..208     +  promoter       AmpR promoter: bla
    209..1069    +  CDS            AmpR: β-lactamase; bla; confers resistance to ampicillin, carbenicillin, and related antibiotics
   1240..1828    +  rep_origin     ori: high-copy-number ColE1/pMB1/pBR322/pUC origin of replication
   2014..2153    -  misc_feature   bom: basis of mobility region from pBR322
   2255..2446    -  CDS            rop: Rop protein, which maintains plasmids at low copy number; rop
   2463..2843    +  CDS            YPB1_ECOLX: Protein predicted: Swiss-Prot protein existence level 4. From Escherichia coli.
   3085..3985    -  CDS            TcR (fragment): tetracycline efflux protein; tet; confers resistance to tetracycline
   4007..4025    +  promoter       T7 promoter: promoter for bacteriophage T7 RNA polymerase
   4057..4079    +  RBS            RBS: efficient ribosome binding site from bacteriophage T7 gene 10 (Olins and Rangwala, 1989)
   4087..5022    +  CDS            fruK: K1PF_ECO57 - Protein inferred from homology: Swiss-Prot protein existence level 3. From Escherichia coli O157:H7.
   5034..5083    +  CDS            SET1 (fragment): solubility-enhancement tag derived from T7 phage gene 10B
   5091..5138    +  terminator     T7 terminator: transcription terminator for bacteriophage T7 RNA polymerase
   5164..5456    -  CDS            TcR (fragment): tetracycline efflux protein; tet; confers resistance to tetracycline
   5504..5532    -  promoter       tet promoter: E. coli promoter for tetracycline efflux protein gene
