[The description below was written by a language model from this plasmid's Addgene catalogue record and pLannotate feature annotations shown in this document.]
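Description:
pET3a-FruK is a bacterial expression plasmid built on the Novagen pET3a backbone for overproducing Escherichia coli 1-phosphofructokinase (FruK, also called fructose-1-phosphate kinase) so that the enzyme can be purified. The sequenced plasmid is about 5.5 kb. It is maintained through a ColE1/pMB1-type origin and selected with ampicillin via the bla β-lactamase gene under its own promoter. The catalogue lists it as high copy, although the feature table also shows the pBR322-derived rop gene, which normally moderates copy number, and the bom mobilisation region. The tetracycline resistance gene inherited from pBR322 appears only as two separated fragments flanking the expression cassette, along with its tet promoter. It is therefore disrupted by the cassette and is not expected to provide a usable marker.

The roughly 0.94 kb fruK coding sequence was inserted between the NdeI and BamHI sites, both of which are retained. It sits downstream of the bacteriophage T7 promoter and the efficient T7 gene 10 ribosome binding site, and is followed by the T7 terminator. Cloning at NdeI places the native start codon directly after the ribosome binding site, and no affinity or epitope tag is recorded or annotated on the protein. A short annotated fragment resembling a T7 gene 10B-derived solubility tag lies after the end of the fruK reading frame. It is most likely residual vector sequence rather than a fusion partner, though the record does not clarify this. No lac operator or lacI gene is annotated, so transcription depends simply on T7 RNA polymerase supplied by the host strain. The associated publication describes using the purified kinase in an assay for fructose 1-phosphate.
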