Addgene plasmid #186256: pET3a-FruK
Purpose: Overexpression of FruK for purification
Depositing lab: Liskin Swint-Kruse & Emile Van Schaftingen. Depositing organization: Universite Catholique de Louvain. Publication: Overexpression and purification of fructose-1-phosphate kinase from Escherichia coli: application to the assay of fructose 1-phosphate. Veiga-da-Cunha M, Hoyoux A, Van Schaftingen E. Protein Expr Purif. 2000 Jun;19(1):48-52. doi: 10.1006/prep.2000.1237. PubMed 10833389.
Backbone
  Vector backbone: pET3a
  Backbone manufacturer: Novagen
  Backbone size w/o insert (bp): 4600
  Total vector size (bp): 5500
  Vector type: Bacterial Expression
Growth in bacteria
  Bacterial resistance: Ampicillin, 100 μg/mL
  Growth temperature: 37°C
  Growth strain: DH5alpha
  Copy number: High Copy
Gene/Insert
  Gene/Insert name: 1-phosphofructokinase (alt names: FruK; Fructose-1-Phosphate Kinase)
  Species: E. coli
  Insert size (bp): 1000
  Entrez Gene: fruK (a.k.a. b2168, ECK2161, fpk)
  Promoter: T7
  Cloning method: Restriction Enzyme; 5′ cloning site NdeI (not destroyed); 3′ cloning site BamHI (not destroyed)
  Sequencing primers: 5′ GATGCGTCCGGCGTAG; 3′ GCTCAGCGGTGGCAGC
Resource information
  A portion of this plasmid was derived from a plasmid made by: Gift from Dr. van Schaftingen to Dr. Swint-Kruse at KUMC
Terms and licenses: Academic/Nonprofit Terms; Industry Terms: Not Available to Industry
How to cite: pET3a-FruK was a gift from Liskin Swint-Kruse & Emile Van Schaftingen (Addgene plasmid # 186256 ; http://n2t.net/addgene:186256 ; RRID:Addgene_186256)
